>Addgene plasmid #76512 | MAP3K4 gRNA (BRDN0001148693) | addgene full sequence | sequence record 185982 | Addgene Assembled Sequence
CCCGGGTGCAAAGATGGATAAAGTTTTAAACAGAGAGGAATCTTTGCAGCTAATGGACCTTCTAGGTCTT
GAAAGGAGTGGGAATTGGCTCCGGTGCCCGTCAGTGGGCAGAGCGCACATCGCCCACAGTCCCCGAGAAG
TTGGGGGGAGGGGTCGGCAATTGATCCGGTGCCTAGAGAAGGTGGCGCGGGGTAAACTGGGAAAGTGATG
TCGTGTACTGGCTCCGCCTTTTTCCCGAGGGTGGGGGAGAACCGTATATAAGTGCAGTAGTCGCCGTGAA
CGTTCTTTTTCGCAACGGGTTTGCCGCCAGAACACAGGTAAGTGCCGTGTGTGGTTCCCGCGGGCCTGGC
CTCTTTACGGGTTATGGCCCTTGCGTGCCTTGAATTACTTCCACCTGGCTGCAGTACGTGATTCTTGATC
CCGAGCTTCGGGTTGGAAGTGGGTGGGAGAGTTCGAGGCCTTGCGCTTAAGGAGCCCCTTCGCCTCGTGC
TTGAGTTGAGGCCTGGCCTGGGCGCTGGGGCCGCCGCGTGCGAATCTGGTGGCACCTTCGCGCCTGTCTC
GCTGCTTTCGATAAGTCTCTAGCCATTTAAAATTTTTGATGACCTGCTGCGACGCTTTTTTTCTGGCAAG
ATAGTCTTGTAAATGCGGGCCAAGATCTGCACACTGGTATTTCGGTTTTTGGGGCCGCGGGCGGCGACGG
GGCCCGTGCGTCCCAGCGCACATGTTCGGCGAGGCGGGGCCTGCGAGCGCGGCCACCGAGAATCGGACGG
GGGTAGTCTCAAGCTGGCCGGCCTGCTCTGGTGCCTGGCCTCGCGCCGCCGTGTATCGCCCCGCCCTGGG
CGGCAAGGCTGGCCCGGTCGGCACCAGTTGCGTGAGCGGAAAGATGGCCGCTTCCCGGCCCTGCTGCAGG
GAGCTCAAAATGGAGGACGCGGCGCTCGGGAGAGCGGGCGGGTGAGTCACCCACACAAAGGAAAAGGGCC
TTTCCGTCCTCAGCCGTCGCTTCATGTGACTCCACGGAGTACCGGGCGCCGTCCAGGCACCTCGATTAGT
TCTCGAGCTTTTGGAGTACGTCGTCTTTAGGTTGGGGGGAGGGGTTTTATGCGATGGAGTTTCCCCACAC
TGAGTGGGTGGAGACTGAAGTTAGGCCAGCTTGGCACTTGATGTAATTCTCCTTGGAATTTGCCCTTTTT
GAGTTTGGATCTTGGTTCATTCTCAAGCCTCAGACAGTGGTTCAAAGTTTTTTTCTTCCATTTCAGGTGT
CGTGACGTACGGCCACCATGACCGAGTACAAGCCCACGGTGCGCCTCGCCACCCGCGACGACGTCCCCAG
GGCCGTACGCACCCTCGCCGCCGCGTTCGCCGACTACCCCGCCACGCGCCACACCGTCGATCCGGACCGC
CACATCGAGCGGGTCACCGAGCTGCAAGAACTCTTCCTCACGCGCGTCGGGCTCGACATCGGCAAGGTGT
GGGTCGCGGACGACGGCGCCGCCGTGGCGGTCTGGACCACGCCGGAGAGCGTCGAAGCGGGGGCGGTGTT
CGCCGAGATCGGCCCGCGCATGGCCGAGTTGAGCGGTTCCCGGCTGGCCGCGCAGCAACAGATGGAAGGC
CTCCTGGCGCCGCACCGGCCCAAGGAGCCCGCGTGGTTCCTGGCCACCGTCGGAGTCTCGCCCGACCACC
AGGGCAAGGGTCTGGGCAGCGCCGTCGTGCTCCCCGGAGTGGAGGCGGCCGAGCGCGCCGGGGTGCCCGC
CTTCCTGGAGACCTCCGCGCCCCGCAACCTCCCCTTCTACGAGCGGCTCGGCTTCACCGTCACCGCCGAC
GTCGAGGTGCCCGAAGGACCGCGCACCTGGTGCATGACCCGCAAGCCCGGTGCCTGAACGCGTTAAGTCG
ACAATCAACCTCTGGATTACAAAATTTGTGAAAGATTGACTGGTATTCTTAACTATGTTGCTCCTTTTAC
GCTATGTGGATACGCTGCTTTAATGCCTTTGTATCATGCTATTGCTTCCCGTATGGCTTTCATTTTCTCC
TCCTTGTATAAATCCTGGTTGCTGTCTCTTTATGAGGAGTTGTGGCCCGTTGTCAGGCAACGTGGCGTGG
TGTGCACTGTGTTTGCTGACGCAACCCCCACTGGTTGGGGCATTGCCACCACCTGTCAGCTCCTTTCCGG
GACTTTCGCTTTCCCCCTCCCTATTGCCACGGCGGAACTCATCGCCGCCTGCCTTGCCCGCTGCTGGACA
GGGGCTCGGCTGTTGGGCACTGACAATTCCGTGGTGTTGTCGGGGAAATCATCGTCCTTTCCTTGGCTGC
TCGCCTGTGTTGCCACCTGGATTCTGCGCGGGACGTCCTTCTGCTACGTCCCTTCGGCCCTCAATCCAGC
GGACCTTCCTTCCCGCGGCCTGCTGCCGGCTCTGCGGCCTCTTCCGCGTCTTCGCCTTCGCCCTCAGACG
AGTCGGATCTCCCTTTGGGCCGCCTCCCCGCGTCGACTTTAAGACCAATGACTTACAAGGCAGCTGTAGA
TCTTAGCCACTTTTTAAAAGAAAAGGGGGGACTGGAAGGGCTAATTCACTCCCAACGAAGACAAGATCTG
CTTTTTGCTTGTACTGGGTCTCTCTGGTTAGACCAGATCTGAGCCTGGGAGCTCTCTGGCTAACTAGGGA
ACCCACTGCTTAAGCCTCAATAAAGCTTGCCTTGAGTGCTTCAAGTAGTGTGTGCCCGTCTGTTGTGTGA
CTCTGGTAACTAGAGATCCCTCAGACCCTTTTAGTCAGTGTGGAAAATCTCTAGCAGTACGTATAGTAGT
TCATGTCATCTTATTATTCAGTATTTATAACTTGCAAAGAAATGAATATCAGAGAGTGAGAGGAACTTGT
TTATTGCAGCTTATAATGGTTACAAATAAAGCAATAGCATCACAAATTTCACAAATAAAGCATTTTTTTC
ACTGCATTCTAGTTGTGGTTTGTCCAAACTCATCAATGTATCTTATCATGTCTGGCTCTAGCTATCCCGC
CCCTAACTCCGCCCATCCCGCCCCTAACTCCGCCCAGTTCCGCCCATTCTCCGCCCCATGGCTGACTAAT
TTTTTTTATTTATGCAGAGGCCGAGGCCGCCTCGGCCTCTGAGCTATTCCAGAAGTAGTGAGGAGGCTTT
TTTGGAGGCCTAGGGACGTACCCAATTCGCCCTATAGTGAGTCGTATTACGCGCGCTCACTGGCCGTCGT
TTTACAACGTCGTGACTGGGAAAACCCTGGCGTTACCCAACTTAATCGCCTTGCAGCACATCCCCCTTTC
GCCAGCTGGCGTAATAGCGAAGAGGCCCGCACCGATCGCCCTTCCCAACAGTTGCGCAGCCTGAATGGCG
AATGGG
[124 nt withheld, positions 3367-3490]
C
[91 nt withheld, positions 3492-3582]
A
[49 nt withheld, positions 3584-3632]
CCTTTGACGTTGGAGTCCACGTTCTTT
[37 nt withheld, positions 3660-3696]
ACCCTATCTCGGTCTATTCTTTTGATTTATAAGGGATTTTGCCGATTTCGGCCTATTGGTTAAAAAATGA
GCTGATTTAACAAAAATTTAACGCGAATTTTAACAAAATATTAACGCTTACAATTTAGGTGGCACTTTTC
GGGGAAATGTGCGCGGAACCCCTATTTGTTTATTTTTCTAAATACATTCAAATATGTATCCGCTCATGAG
ACAATAACCCTGATAAATGCTTCAATAATATTGAAAAAGGAAGAGTATGAGTATTCAACATTTCCGTGTC
GCCCTTATTCCCTTTTTTGCGGCATTTTGCCTTCCTGTTTTTGCTCACCCAGAAACGCTGGTGAAAGTAA
AAGATGCTGAAGATCAGTTGGGTGCACGAGTGGGTTACATCGAACTGGATCTCAACAGCGGTAAGATCCT
TGAGAGTTTTCGCCCCGAAGAACGTTTTCCAATGATGAGCACTTTTAAAGTTCTGCTATGTGGCGCGGTA
TTATCCCGTATTGACGCCGGGCAAGAGCAACTCGGTCGCCGCATACACTATTCTCAGAATGACTTGGTTG
AGTACTCACCAGTCACAGAAAAGCATCTTACGGATGGCATGACAGTAAGAGAATTATGCAGTGCTGCCAT
AACCATGAGTGATAACACTGCGGCCAACTTACTTCTGACAACGATCGGAGGACCGAAGGAGCTAACCGCT
TTTTTGCACAACATGGGGGATCATGTAACTCGCCTTGATCGTTGGGAACCGGAGCTGAATGAAGCCATAC
CAAACGACGAGCGTGACACCACGATGCCTGTAGCAATGGCAACAACGTTGCGCAAACTATTAACTGGCGA
ACTACTTACTCTAGCTTCCCGGCAACAATTAATAGACTGGATGGAGGCGGATAAAGTTGCAGGACCACTT
CTGCGCTCGGCCCTTCCGGCTGGCTGGTTTATTGCTGATAAATCTGGAGCCGGTGAGCGTGGGTCTCGCG
GTATCATTGCAGCACTGGGGCCAGATGGTAAGCCCTCCCGTATCGTAGTTATCTACACGACGGGGAGTCA
GGCAACTATGGATGAACGAAATAGACAGATCGCTGAGATAGGTGCCTCACTGATTAAGCATTGGTAACTG
TCAGACCAAGTTTACTCATATATACTTTAGATTGATTTAAAACTTCATTTTTAATTTAAAAGGATCTAGG
TGAAGATCCTTTTTGATAATCTCATGACCAAAATCCCTTAACGTGAGTTTTCGTTCCACTGAGCGTCAGA
CCCCGTAGAAAAGATCAAAGGATCTTCTTGAGATCCTTTTTTTCTGCGCGTAATCTGCTGCTTGCAAACA
AAAAAACCACCGCTACCAGCGGTGGTTTGTTTGCCGGATCAAGAGCTACCAACTCTTTTTCCGAAGGTAA
CTGGCTTCAGCAGAGCGCAGATACCAAATACTGTTCTTCTAGTGTAGCCGTAGTTAGGCCACCACTTCAA
GAACTCTGTAGCACCGCCTACATACCTCGCTCTGCTAATCCTGTTACCAGTGGCTGCTGCCAGTGGCGAT
AAGTCGTGTCTTACCGGGTTGGACTCAAGACGATAGTTACCGGATAAGGCGCAGCGGTCGGGCTGAACGG
GGGGTTCGTGCACACAGCCCAGCTTGGAGCGAACGACCTACACCGAACTGAGATACCTACAGCGTGAGCT
ATGAGAAAGCGCCACGCTTCCCGAAGGGAGAAAGGCGGACAGGTATCCGGTAAGCGGCAGGGTCGGAACA
GGAGAGCGCACGAGGGAGCTTCCAGGGGGAAACGCCTGGTATCTTTATAGTCCTGTCGGGTTTCGCCACC
TCTGACTTGAGCGTCGATTTTTGTGATGCTCGTCAGGGGGGCGGAGCCTATGGAAAAACGCCAGCAACGC
GGCCTTTTTACGGTTCCTGGCCTTTTGCTGGCCTTTTGCTCACATGTTCTTTCCTGCGTTATCCCCTGAT
TCTGTGGATAACCGTATTACCGCCTTTGAGTGAGCTGATACCGCTCGCCGCAGCCGAACGACCGAGCGCA
GCGAGTCAGTGAGCGAGGAAGCGGAAGAGCGCCCAATACGCAAACCGCCTCTCCCCGCGCGTTGGCCGAT
TCATTAATGCAGCTGGCACGACAGGTTTCCCGACTGGAAAGCGGGCAGTGAGCGCAACGCAATTAATGTG
AGTTAGCTCACTCATTAGGCACCCCAGGCTTTACACTTTATGCTTCCGGCTCGTATGTTGTGTGGAATTG
TGAGCGGATAACAATTTCACACAGGAAACAGCTATGACCATGATTACGCCAAGCGCGCAATTAACCCTCA
CTAAAGGGAACAAAAGCTGGAGCTGCAAGCTTAATGTAGTCTTATGCAATACTCTTGTAGTCTTGCAACA
TGGTAACGATGAGTTAGCAACATGCCTTACAAGGAGAGAAAAAGCACCGTGCATGCCGATTGGTGGAAGT
AAGGTGGTACGATCGTGCCTTATTAGGAAGGCAACAGACGGGTCTGACATGGATTGGACGAACCACTGAA
TTGCCGCATTGCAGAGATATTGTATTTAAGTGCCTAGCTCGATACATAAACGGGTCTCTCTGGTTAGACC
AGATCTGAGCCTGGGAGCTCTCTGGCTAACTAGGGAACCCACTGCTTAAGCCTCAATAAAGCTTGCCTTG
AGTGCTTCAAGTAGTGTGTGCCCGTCTGTTGTGTGACTCTGGTAACTAGAGATCCCTCAGACCCTTTTAG
TCAGTGTGGAAAATCTCTAGCAGTGGCGCCCGAACAGGGACTTGAAAGCGAAAGGGAAACCAGAGGAGCT
CTCTCGACGCAGGACTCGGCTTGCTGAAGCGCGCACGGCAAGAGGCGAGGGGCGGCGACTGGTGAGTACG
CCAAAAATTTTGACTAGCGGAGGCTAGAAGGAGAGAGATGGGTGCGAGAGCGTCAGTATTAAGCGGGGGA
GAATTAGATCGCGATGGGAAAAAATTCGGTTAAGGCCAGGGGGAAAGAAAAAATATAAATTAAAACATAT
AGTATGGGCAAGCAGGGAGCTAGAACGATTCGCAGTTAATCCTGGCCTGTTAGAAACATCAGAAGGCTGT
AGACAAATACTGGGACAGCTACAACCATCCCTTCAGACAGGATCAGAAGAACTTAGATCATTATATAATA
CAGTAGCAACCCTCTATTGTGTGCATCAAAGGATAGAGATAAAAGACACCAAGGAAGCTTTAGACAAGAT
AGAGGAAGAGCAAAACAAAAGTAAGACCACCGCACAGCAAGCGGCCGCTGATCTTCAGACCTGGAGGAGG
AGATATGAGGGACAATTGGAGAAGTGAATTATATAAATATAAAGTAGTAAAAATTGAACCATTAGGAGTA
GCACCCACCAAGGCAAAGAGAAGAGTGGTGCAGAGAGAAAAAAGAGCAGTGGGAATAGGAGCTTTGTTCC
TTGGGTTCTTGGGAGCAGCAGGAAGCACTATGGGCGCAGCGTCAATGACGCTGACGGTACAGGCCAGACA
ATTATTGTCTGGTATAGTGCAGCAGCAGAACAATTTGCTGAGGGCTATTGAGGCGCAACAGCATCTGTTG
CAACTCACAGTCTGGGGCATCAAGCAGCTCCAGGCAAGAATCCTGGCTGTGGAAAGATACCTAAAGGATC
AACAGCTCCTGGGGATTTGGGGTTGCTCTGGAAAACTCATTTGCACCACTGCTGTGCCTTGGAATGCTAG
TTGGAGTAATAAATCTCTGGAACAGATTTGGAATCACACGACCTGGATGGAGTGGGACAGAGAAATTAAC
AATTACACAAGCTTAATACACTCCTTAATTGAAGAATCGCAAAACCAGCAAGAAAAGAATGAACAAGAAT
TATTGGAATTAGATAAATGGGCAAGTTTGTGGAATTGGTTTAACATAACAAATTGGCTGTGGTATATAAA
ATTATTCATAATGATAGTAGGAGGCTTGGTAGGTTTAAGAATAGTTTTTGCTGTACTTTCTATAGTGAAT
AGAGTTAGGCAGGGATATTCACCATTATCGTTTCAGACCCACCTCCCAACCCCGAGGGGACCCAGAGAGG
GCCTATTTCCCATGATTCCTTCATATTTGCATATACGATACAAGGCTGTTAGAGAGATAATTAGAATTAA
TTTGACTGTAAACACAAAGATATTAGTACAAAATACGTGACGTAGAAAGTAATAATTTCTTGGGTAGTTT
GCAGTTTTAAAATTATGTTTTAAAATGGACTATCATATGCTTACCGTAACTTGAAAGTATTTCGATTTCT
TGGCTTTATATATCTTGTGGAAAGGACGAAACACCGAGGACGGACAATTAACGACCGTTTTAGAGCTAGA
AATAGCAAGTTAAAATAAGGCTAGTCCGTTATCAACTTGAAAAAGTGGCACCGAGTCGGTGCTTTTTTAA
GCTTGGCGTAACTAGATCTTGAGACAAATGGCAGTATTCATCCACAATTTTAAAAGAAAAGGGGGGATTG
GGGGGTACAGTGCAGGGGAAAGAATAGTAGACATAATAGCAACAGACATACAAACTAAAGAATTACAAAA
ACAAATTACAAAAATTCAAAATTTTCGGGTTTATTACAGGGACAGCAGAGATCCACTTTGGCGCCGGCTC
GAGGGGG
Features (pLannotate 1.2.2; 29 found; start..end, strand, type, name):
     14..80      +  CDS            small t antigen (fragment): SV40 (simian virus 40) small t antigen
    106..317     +  promoter       EF-1α core promoter: core promoter for human elongation factor EF-1α
    318..1256    +  intron         EF-1α intron A: intron upstream of the start codon of human EF-1α
   1278..1877    +  CDS            PuroR (fragment): puromycin N-acetyltransferase; pac from Streptomyces; confers resistance to puromycin
   1893..2481    +  misc_feature   WPRE: woodchuck hepatitis virus posttranscriptional regulatory element
   2532..2551    +  misc_feature   cPPT/CTS (fragment): central polypurine tract and central termination sequence of HIV-1
   2553..2786    +  LTR            3' LTR (ΔU3): self-inactivating 3' long terminal repeat (LTR) from HIV-1
   2864..2985    +  polyA_signal   SV40 poly(A) signal: SV40 polyadenylation signal
   3025..3160    +  rep_origin     SV40 ori: SV40 origin of replication
   3181..3199    -  promoter       T7 promoter: promoter for bacteriophage T7 RNA polymerase
   3207..3362    +  CDS            lacZα (fragment): LacZα fragment of β-galactosidase; lacZ fragment
   3367..3795    +  rep_origin     f1 ori (sequence partly withheld): f1 bacteriophage origin of replication; arrow indicates direction of (+) strand synthesis
   3848..3952    +  promoter       AmpR promoter: bla
   3953..4813    +  CDS            AmpR: β-lactamase; bla; confers resistance to ampicillin, carbenicillin, and related antibiotics
   4984..5572    +  rep_origin     ori: high-copy-number ColE1/pMB1/pBR322/pUC origin of replication
   5755..5847    +  CDS            lacI (fragment): lac repressor; lacI; The lac repressor binds to the lac operator to inhibit transcription in E. coli. This inhibition can be relieved by adding lactose or isopropyl-β-D-thiogalactopyranoside (IPTG).
   5860..5881    +  protein_bind   CAP binding site: CAP binding activates transcription in the presence of cAMP. E. coli catabolite activator protein
   5896..5926    +  promoter       lac promoter: promoter for the E. coli lac operon
   5934..5950    +  protein_bind   lac operator: The lac repressor binds to the lac operator to inhibit transcription in E. coli. This inhibition can be relieved by adding lactose or isopropyl-β-D-thiogalactopyranoside (IPTG). lac repressor encoded by lacI
   5995..6013    +  promoter       T3 promoter: promoter for bacteriophage T3 RNA polymerase
   6041..6267    +  promoter       RSV promoter: Rous sarcoma virus enhancer/promoter
   6268..6448    +  LTR            5' LTR (truncated): truncated 5' long terminal repeat (LTR) from HIV-1
   6495..6620    +  misc_feature   HIV-1 Ψ: packaging signal of human immunodeficiency virus type 1
   6604..6967    +  CDS            HIV-1 gag (fragment): gag protein from human immunodeficiency virus 1; gag
   7113..7346    +  misc_feature   RRE: The Rev response element (RRE) of HIV-1 allows for Rev-dependent mRNA export from the nucleus to the cytoplasm.
   7723..7749    +  CDS            Rev (fragment): human immunodeficiency virus 1 (HIV-1) Rev protein; rev; enhances nuclear export of unspliced and incompletely spliced viral mRNAs
   7753..7993    +  promoter       U6 promoter: RNA polymerase III promoter for human U6 snRNA
   8023..8098    +  misc_RNA       gRNA scaffold: guide RNA scaffold for the Streptococcus pyogenes CRISPR/Cas9 system
   8154..8271    +  misc_feature   cPPT/CTS: central polypurine tract and central termination sequence of HIV-1
