[The description below was written by a language model from this plasmid's Addgene catalogue record and pLannotate feature annotations shown in this document.]
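Description:
MAP3K4 gRNA (BRDN0001148693) is a third-generation lentiviral CRISPR guide plasmid built on the lentiGuide-Puro backbone and designed to deliver a single guide RNA against human MAP3K4 (also known as MEKK4 or MTK1). In bacteria it is maintained as a high-copy plasmid through a ColE1/pUC-type origin and selected with ampicillin via the β-lactamase gene. An f1 origin, an SV40 origin and poly(A) signal, and remnants of a lac/T7/T3 cloning region are also annotated in the backbone.

The transfer cassette is framed by an RSV promoter fused to a truncated HIV-1 5' LTR and a self-inactivating ΔU3 3' LTR. The RSV promoter makes genomic RNA production Tat-independent, while the ΔU3 deletion silences LTR promoter activity after integration. Between the LTRs lie the Ψ packaging signal with a gag fragment, the Rev response element for Rev-dependent nuclear export, and a cPPT/CTS that aids nuclear import of the reverse-transcribed genome. The payload has two expression units. A human U6 RNA polymerase III promoter drives the MAP3K4-targeting spacer joined to the Streptococcus pyogenes Cas9 guide scaffold. An EF-1α core promoter with its intron A drives puromycin N-acetyltransferase for selection of transduced mammalian cells, followed by a WPRE to boost transcript stability and expression.

The guide was designed against several MAP3K4 reference transcripts and belongs to a human kinome gRNA collection. The plasmid carries no Cas9, so it is meant for use with a separate Cas9 lentivector or in cells that already express Cas9, typically to knock out MAP3K4. The cloning method is not recorded.
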