Addgene plasmid #76512: MAP3K4 gRNA (BRDN0001148693)
Purpose: 3rd generation lentiviral gRNA plasmid targeting human MAP3K4
Depositing lab: John Doench & David Root. Depositing organization: Broad Institute. Publication: Optimized sgRNA design to maximize activity and minimize off-target effects of CRISPR-Cas9. Doench JG, Fusi N, Sullender M, Hegde M, Vaimberg EW, Donovan KF, Smith I, Tothova Z, Wilen C, Orchard R, Virgin HW, Listgarten J, Root DE. Nat Biotechnol. 2016 Jan 18. doi: 10.1038/nbt.3437. PubMed 26780180.
Backbone
  Vector backbone: lentiGuide-Puro
  Backbone manufacturer: Zhang Lab (Addgene plasmid # 52963)
  Vector type: Mammalian Expression, Lentiviral, CRISPR
  Selectable markers: Puromycin
Growth in bacteria
  Bacterial resistance: Ampicillin, 100 μg/mL
  Growth temperature: 37°C
  Growth strain: DH5alpha
  Copy number: High Copy
Gene/Insert
  Gene/Insert name: MAP3K4 (alt names: MAP3K4; NM_001301072.1)
  gRNA/shRNA sequence: AGGACGGACAATTAACGACC
  Species: H. sapiens (human)
  Entrez Gene: MAP3K4 (a.k.a. MAPKKK4, MEKK 4, MEKK4, MTK1, PRO0412)
  Promoter: hU6
  Cloning method: Unknown
  Sequencing primers: 5′ U6-F; 3′ pS2-R
Terms and licenses: Academic/Nonprofit Terms; Industry Terms: Not Available to Industry
Depositor comments: The gRNA was designed to target the following Genbank reference sequence(s): NM_001301072.1,NM_005922.3,NM_006724.3. Note that this plasmid does NOT contain Cas9. It should be used in conjunction with lentiCas9-Blast (Addgene #52962) or otherwise with cell lines already expressing Cas9. Browse the full kinome gRNA library at http://www.addgene.org/pooled-library/broadgpp-human-kinome/ or visit http://www.broadinstitute.org/rnai/public/ for detailed protocols and information.
How to cite: MAP3K4 gRNA (BRDN0001148693) was a gift from John Doench & David Root (Addgene plasmid # 76512 ; http://n2t.net/addgene:76512 ; RRID:Addgene_76512)
