>Addgene plasmid #76512 | MAP3K4 gRNA (BRDN0001148693) | depositor partial sequence | sequence record 143972 | Target Sequence
AGGACGGACAATTAACGACC
