>Addgene plasmid #76512 | MAP3K4 gRNA (BRDN0001148693) | addgene partial sequence | sequence record 185981 | hU6-F
AGAAAGTAATAATTTCTTGGGTAGTTTGCAGTTTTAAAATTATGTTTTAAAATGGACTATCATATGCTTA
CCGTAACTTGAAAGTATTTCGATTTCTTGGCTTTATATATCTTGTGGAAAGGACGAAACACCGAGGACGG
ACAATTAACGACCGTTTTAGAGCTAGAAATAGCAAGTTAAAATAAGGCTAGTCCGTTATCAACTTGAAAA
AGTGGCACCGAGTCGGTGCTTTTTTAAGCTTGGCGTAACTAGATCTTGAGACAAATGGCAGTATTCATCC
ACAATTTTAAAAGAAAAGGGGGGATTGGGGGGTACAGTGCAGGGGAAAGAATAGTAGACATAATAGCAAC
AGACATACAAACTAAAGAATTACAAAAACAAATTACAAAAATTCAAAATTTTCGGGTTTATTACAGGGAC
AGCAGAGATCCACTTTGGCGCCGGCTCGAGGGGGCCCGGGTGCAAAGATGGATAAAGTTTTAAACAGAGA
GGAATCTTTGCAGCTAATGGACCTTCTAGGTCTTGAAAGGAGTGGGAATTGGCTCCGGTGCCCGTCAGTG
GGCAGAGCGC
